>Addgene plasmid #190902 | pAAV2ss-EFS-GFP-synPolyA-U6-sgHTT1 | addgene full sequence | sequence record 378842 | Addgene NGS Result
CTTTTGCTCACATGTCCTGCAGGCAGCTGCGCGCTCGCTCGCTCACTGAGGCCGCCCGGGCGTCGGGCGA
CCTTTGGTCGCCCGGCCTCAGTGAGCGAGCGAGCGCGCAGAGAGGGAGTGGCCAACTCCATCACTAGGGG
TTCCTGCGGCCTCTAGAAAGCTTAGGTCTTGAAAGGAGTGGGAATTGGCTCCGGTGCCCGTCAGTGGGCA
GAGCGCACATCGCCCACAGTCCCCGAGAAGTTGGGGGGAGGGGTCGGCAATTGATCCGGTGCCTAGAGAA
GGTGGCGCGGGGTAAACTGGGAAAGTGATGTCGTGTACTGGCTCCGCCTTTTTCCCGAGGGTGGGGGAGA
ACCGTATATAAGTGCAGTAGTCGCCGTGAACGTTCTTTTTCGCAACGGGTTTGCCGCCAGAACACAGGAC
CGGTCGCCACCATGGTGAGCAAGGGCGAGGAGCTGTTCACCGGGGTGGTGCCCATCCTGGTCGAGCTGGA
CGGCGACGTAAACGGCCACAAGTTCAGCGTGTCCGGCGAGGGCGAGGGCGATGCCACCTACGGCAAGCTG
ACCCTGAAGTTCATCTGCACCACCGGCAAGCTGCCCGTGCCCTGGCCCACCCTCGTGACCACCCTGACCT
ACGGCGTGCAGTGCTTCAGCCGCTACCCCGACCACATGAAGCAGCACGACTTCTTCAAGTCCGCCATGCC
CGAAGGCTACGTCCAGGAGCGCACCATCTTCTTCAAGGACGACGGCAACTACAAGACCCGCGCCGAGGTG
AAGTTCGAGGGCGACACCCTGGTGAACCGCATCGAGCTGAAGGGCATCGACTTCAAGGAGGACGGCAACA
TCCTGGGGCACAAGCTGGAGTACAACTACAACAGCCACAACGTCTATATCATGGCCGACAAGCAGAAGAA
CGGCATCAAGGTGAACTTCAAGATCCGCCACAACATCGAGGACGGCAGCGTGCAGCTCGCCGACCACTAC
CAGCAGAACACCCCCATCGGCGACGGCCCCGTGCTGCTGCCCGACAACCACTACCTGAGCACCCAGTCCG
CCCTGAGCAAAGACCCCAACGAGAAGCGCGATCACATGGTCCTGCTGGAGTTCGTGACCGCCGCCGGGAT
CACTCTCGGCATGGACGAGCTGTACAAGTCCGGACTCAGATCTCGACTAGCTAGTAGCTAGCTAGCTAGT
CGAGCTCAAGCTTCGAATTCAATAAAAGATCTTTATTTTCATTAGATCTGTGTGTTGGTTTTTTGTGTGC
GGCCGCTGGGATCCAAGCTTCCATGGGAGGGCCTATTTCCCATGATTCCTTCATATTTGCATATACGATA
CAAGGCTGTTAGAGAGATAATTGGAATTAATTTGACTGTAAACACAAAGATATTAGTACAAAATACGTGA
CGTAGAAAGTAATAATTTCTTGGGTAGTTTGCAGTTTTAAAATTATGTTTTAAAATGGACTATCATATGC
TTACCGTAACTTGAAAGTATTTCGATTTCTTGGCTTTATATATCTTGTGGAAAGGACGAAACACCGACCC
TGGAAAAGCTGATGAGTTTCAGAGCTATGCTGGAAACAGCATAGCAAGTTGAAATAAGGCTAGTCCGTTA
TCAACTTGAAAAAGTGGCACCGAGTCGGTGCTTTTTTTCATAGCCATGGGCGGCCGCAGGAACCCCTAGT
GATGGAGTTGGCCACTCCCTCTCTGCGCGCTCGCTCGCTCACTGAGGCCGGGCGACCAAAGGTCGCCCGA
CGCCCGGGCTTTGCCCGGGCGGCCTCAGTGAGCGAGCGAGCGCGCAGCTGCCTGCAGGGGCGCCTGATGC
GGTATTTTCTCCTTACGCATCTGTGCGGTATTTCACACCGCATA
[95 nt withheld, positions 1865-1959]
T
[46 nt withheld, positions 1961-2006]
C
[141 nt withheld, positions 2008-2148]
CCTTTGACGTTGGAGTCCACGTTCTTT
[37 nt withheld, positions 2176-2212]
ACTCTATCTCGGGCTATTCTTTTGATTTATAAGGGATTTTGCCGATTTCGGTCTATTGGTTAAAAAATGA
GCTGATTTAACAAAAATTTAACGCGAATTTTAACAAAATATTAACGTTTACAATTTTATGGTGCACTCTC
AGTACAATCTGCTCTGATGCCGCATAGTTAAGCCAGCCCCGACACCCGCCAACACCCGCTGACGCGCCCT
GACGGGCTTGTCTGCTCCCGGCATCCGCTTACAGACAAGCTGTGACCGTCTCCGGGAGCTGCATGTGTCA
GAGGTTTTCACCGTCATCACCGAAACGCGCGAGACGAAAGGGCCTCGTGATACGCCTATTTTTATAGGTT
AATGTCATGATAATAATGGTTTCTTAGACGTCAGGTGGCACTTTTCGGGGAAATGTGCGCGGAACCCCTA
TTTGTTTATTTTTCTAAATACATTCAAATATGTATCCGCTCATGAGACAATAACCCTGATAAATGCTTCA
ATAATATTGAAAAAGGAAGAGTATGAGTATTCAACATTTCCGTGTCGCCCTTATTCCCTTTTTTGCGGCA
TTTTGCCTTCCTGTTTTTGCTCACCCAGAAACGCTGGTGAAAGTAAAAGATGCTGAAGATCAGTTGGGTG
CACGAGTGGGTTACATCGAACTGGATCTCAACAGCGGTAAGATCCTTGAGAGTTTTCGCCCCGAAGAACG
TTTTCCAATGATGAGCACTTTTAAAGTTCTGCTATGTGGCGCGGTATTATCCCGTATTGACGCCGGGCAA
GAGCAACTCGGTCGCCGCATACACTATTCTCAGAATGACTTGGTTGAGTACTCACCAGTCACAGAAAAGC
ATCTTACGGATGGCATGACAGTAAGAGAATTATGCAGTGCTGCCATAACCATGAGTGATAACACTGCGGC
CAACTTACTTCTGACAACGATCGGAGGACCGAAGGAGCTAACCGCTTTTTTGCACAACATGGGGGATCAT
GTAACTCGCCTTGATCGTTGGGAACCGGAGCTGAATGAAGCCATACCAAACGACGAGCGTGACACCACGA
TGCCTGTAGCAATGGCAACAACGTTGCGCAAACTATTAACTGGCGAACTACTTACTCTAGCTTCCCGGCA
ACAATTAATAGACTGGATGGAGGCGGATAAAGTTGCAGGACCACTTCTGCGCTCGGCCCTTCCGGCTGGC
TGGTTTATTGCTGATAAATCTGGAGCCGGTGAGCGTGGAAGCCGCGGTATCATTGCAGCACTGGGGCCAG
ATGGTAAGCCCTCCCGTATCGTAGTTATCTACACGACGGGGAGTCAGGCAACTATGGATGAACGAAATAG
ACAGATCGCTGAGATAGGTGCCTCACTGATTAAGCATTGGTAACTGTCAGACCAAGTTTACTCATATATA
CTTTAGATTGATTTAAAACTTCATTTTTAATTTAAAAGGATCTAGGTGAAGATCCTTTTTGATAATCTCA
TGACCAAAATCCCTTAACGTGAGTTTTCGTTCCACTGAGCGTCAGACCCCGTAGAAAAGATCAAAGGATC
TTCTTGAGATCCTTTTTTTCTGCGCGTAATCTGCTGCTTGCAAACAAAAAAACCACCGCTACCAGCGGTG
GTTTGTTTGCCGGATCAAGAGCTACCAACTCTTTTTCCGAAGGTAACTGGCTTCAGCAGAGCGCAGATAC
CAAATACTGTTCTTCTAGTGTAGCCGTAGTTAGGCCACCACTTCAAGAACTCTGTAGCACCGCCTACATA
CCTCGCTCTGCTAATCCTGTTACCAGTGGCTGCTGCCAGTGGCGATAAGTCGTGTCTTACCGGGTTGGAC
TCAAGACGATAGTTACCGGATAAGGCGCAGCGGTCGGGCTGAACGGGGGGTTCGTGCACACAGCCCAGCT
TGGAGCGAACGACCTACACCGAACTGAGATACCTACAGCGTGAGCTATGAGAAAGCGCCACGCTTCCCGA
AGGGAGAAAGGCGGACAGGTATCCGGTAAGCGGCAGGGTCGGAACAGGAGAGCGCACGAGGGAGCTTCCA
GGGGGAAACGCCTGGTATCTTTATAGTCCTGTCGGGTTTCGCCACCTCTGACTTGAGCGTCGATTTTTGT
GATGCTCGTCAGGGGGGCGGAGCCTATGGAAAAACGCCAGCAACGCGGCCTTTTTACGGTTCCTGGCCTT
TTGCTGGC
Features (pLannotate 1.2.2; 18 found; start..end, strand, type, name):
     27..54      +  repeat_region  AAV2 ITR (fragment): inverted terminal repeat of adeno-associated virus serotype 2 inverted
     83..110     +  repeat_region  AAV2 ITR (fragment): inverted terminal repeat of adeno-associated virus serotype 2 inverted
    163..180     +  CDS            small t antigen (fragment): SV40 (simian virus 40) small t antigen
    206..417     +  promoter       EF-1α core promoter: core promoter for human elongation factor EF-1α
    432..1148    +  CDS            EGFP: EGFP is a basic (constitutively fluorescent) green fluorescent protein published in 1996, derived from Aequorea victoria. It is reported to be a rapidly-maturing weak dimer with moderate acid sensitivity.
   1149..1166    +  misc_feature   MCS (fragment): multiple cloning site
   1190..1210    +  misc_feature   MCS (fragment): multiple cloning site
   1211..1259    +  polyA_signal   poly(A) signal: synthetic polyadenylation signal
   1287..1527    +  promoter       U6 promoter: RNA polymerase III promoter for human U6 snRNA
   1574..1641    +  misc_RNA       tracrRNA (fragment): trans-activating CRISPR RNA for the Streptococcus pyogenes CRISPR/Cas9 system
   1668..1808    +  repeat_region  AAV2 ITR: inverted terminal repeat of adeno-associated virus serotype 2 inverted
   1813..1864    -  misc_feature   bom (fragment): basis of mobility region from pBR322
   1883..2338    +  rep_origin     f1 ori (sequence partly withheld): f1 bacteriophage origin of replication; arrow indicates direction of (+) strand synthesis
   2339..2388    -  misc_feature   bom (fragment): basis of mobility region from pBR322
   2490..2525    -  CDS            rop (fragment): Rop protein, which maintains plasmids at low copy number; rop
   2620..2724    +  promoter       AmpR promoter: bla
   2725..3585    +  CDS            AmpR: β-lactamase; bla; confers resistance to ampicillin, carbenicillin, and related antibiotics
   3756..4344    +  rep_origin     ori: high-copy-number ColE1/pMB1/pBR322/pUC origin of replication
