[The description below was written by a language model from this plasmid's Addgene catalogue record and pLannotate feature annotations shown in this document.]
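Description:
pAAV2ss-EFS-GFP-synPolyA-U6-sgHTT1 is a 4.39 kb single-stranded AAV2 transfer plasmid of the AAV/CRISPR class. It carries a fluorescent reporter and a guide RNA directed against the human huntingtin gene (HTT). It is maintained in bacteria through a high-copy ColE1/pUC-type origin and selected with ampicillin via the bla (β-lactamase) gene and its own promoter. An f1 phage origin is also present in the backbone. The record lists a recombination-deficient host strain, a common choice for stabilising the repeat-rich AAV inverted terminal repeats. In the annotation, the downstream AAV2 ITR is detected in full, whereas the upstream one appears only as two short fragments. This may reflect annotation or sequencing limits of these hairpin regions rather than a real truncation.

Between the ITRs, which direct replication and packaging of the intervening DNA into AAV capsids, sit two independent expression units assembled by Gateway cloning. In the first, the short EF-1α core promoter (EFS) drives EGFP, and the transcript is terminated by a compact synthetic polyadenylation signal. In the second, the human U6 RNA polymerase III promoter drives the sgHTT1 guide, whose spacer region is followed by the Streptococcus pyogenes tracrRNA-derived scaffold. No Cas9 coding sequence is annotated, so the nuclease would have to be supplied separately, for example from a companion vector. GFP marks transduced cells, which fits the stated context of quantifying AAV transduction in brain regions and assessing HTT gene-editing outcomes for neurological disease models. The capsid serotype used for packaging is not stated in the record.
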