Addgene plasmid #190902: pAAV2ss-EFS-GFP-synPolyA-U6-sgHTT1
Purpose: AAV vector expressing thew GFP reporter gene and human sgHTT
Depositing lab: Nicole Déglon. Depositing organization: Centre Hospitalier Universitaire Vaudois (CHUV). Publication: Semi-automated workflows to quantify AAV transduction in various brain areas and predict gene editing outcome for neurological disorders. Duarte F, Ramosaj M, Hasanovic E, Regio S, Sipion M, Rey M, Deglon N. Mol Ther Methods Clin Dev. 2023 Mar 27;29:254-270. doi: 10.1016/j.omtm.2023.03.013. eCollection 2023 Jun 8. PubMed 37090478.
Backbone
  Vector backbone: AAVss
  Backbone size w/o insert (bp): 2947
  Total vector size (bp): 4390
  Vector type: AAV, CRISPR
Growth in bacteria
  Bacterial resistance: Ampicillin, 100 μg/mL
  Growth temperature: 37°C
  Growth strain: NEB Stable
  Copy number: High Copy
Gene/Insert
  Gene/Insert name: GFP and sgHTT
  Species: H. sapiens (human)
  Insert size (bp): 1443
  Entrez Gene: HTT (a.k.a. HD, IT15, LOMARS)
  Promoter: EFS and U6
  Cloning method: Gateway Cloning
  Sequencing primers: 5′ GCC CAC AGT CCC CGA GAA GTT
Terms and licenses: Academic/Nonprofit Terms; Industry Terms: Not Available to Industry
How to cite: pAAV2ss-EFS-GFP-synPolyA-U6-sgHTT1 was a gift from Nicole Déglon (Addgene plasmid # 190902 ; http://n2t.net/addgene:190902 ; RRID:Addgene_190902)
